Addgene plasmid #224150: ADH5_KG
Purpose: IPTG-inducible expression of C. elegans protein ADH-5 with a His tag
Depositing lab: Katherine Walstrom. Depositing organization: New College of Florida.
Backbone
  Vector backbone: pET303/CT-His
  Vector type: Bacterial Expression
Growth in bacteria
  Bacterial resistance: Ampicillin, 100 μg/mL
  Growth temperature: 37°C
  Growth strain: DH5alpha
  Copy number: Low Copy
Gene/Insert
  Gene/Insert name: ADH-5
  Species: C. elegans (nematode)
  Entrez Gene: adh-5 (a.k.a. CELE_H24K24.3)
  Tag / fusion protein: LeuGlu-6xHis (C terminal on insert)
  Cloning method: Restriction Enzyme; 5′ cloning site unknown (unknown if destroyed)
  Sequencing primers: 5′ T7
Terms and licenses: Academic/Nonprofit Terms; Industry Terms: Not Available to Industry
How to cite: ADH5_KG was a gift from Katherine Walstrom (Addgene plasmid # 224150 ; http://n2t.net/addgene:224150 ; RRID:Addgene_224150)
