[The description below was written by a language model from this plasmid's Addgene catalogue record and pLannotate feature annotations shown in this document.]
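Description:
ADH5_KG is a bacterial expression plasmid of about 6.5 kb built on the pET303/CT-His backbone for IPTG-inducible production of the Caenorhabditis elegans protein ADH-5 (gene adh-5, also called H24K24.3) in E. coli. It replicates from a ColE1/pMB1-type origin accompanied by the pBR322 bom region and the rop gene. Rop keeps copy number down, which agrees with the catalogue's "low copy" designation even though the origin annotation carries a generic high-copy label. Selection is by ampicillin through the β-lactamase gene with its own promoter. An f1 phage origin is also present, along with leftover fragments of a tetracycline resistance gene that are backbone remnants and not functional markers.

The expression cassette is a standard T7lac arrangement. A T7 promoter is followed directly by a lac operator, then the strong ribosome binding site from T7 gene 10, the ADH-5 coding sequence, and a T7 terminator. The plasmid carries lacI under its own promoter, so the repressor holds the operator closed until IPTG is added. Transcription also requires a host that supplies T7 RNA polymerase, which the record does not name. The insert matches the Swiss-Prot entry for the C. elegans class III alcohol dehydrogenase, an enzyme type that acts on long-chain primary alcohols and S-(hydroxymethyl)glutathione rather than ethanol. It is fused at its C terminus to a Leu-Glu linker and a 6xHis tag, which the automated annotation labels as a fragment of a 9xHis tag. The short "SET1" fragment called just downstream is probably vector-derived T7 sequence, not part of the protein. The His tag allows metal-affinity purification of the recombinant enzyme, presumably for biochemical study. The record does not identify the 5′ cloning site used.
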