Features (pLannotate 1.2.2; 19 found; start..end, strand, type, name):
     28..616     +  rep_origin     ori: high-copy-number ColE1/pMB1/pBR322/pUC origin of replication
    802..941     -  misc_feature   bom: basis of mobility region from pBR322
   1043..1234    -  CDS            rop: Rop protein, which maintains plasmids at low copy number; rop
   1251..1631    +  CDS            YPB1_ECOLX: Protein predicted: Swiss-Prot protein existence level 4. From Escherichia coli.
   1703..1994    -  CDS            TcR (fragment): tetracycline efflux protein; tet; confers resistance to tetracycline
   2009..2030    -  protein_bind   CAP binding site: CAP binding activates transcription in the presence of cAMP. E. coli catabolite activator protein
   2043..3125    -  CDS            lacI: lac repressor; lacI; The lac repressor binds to the lac operator to inhibit transcription in E. coli. This inhibition can be relieved by adding lactose or isopropyl-β-D-thiogalactopyranoside (IPTG).
   3126..3203    -  promoter       lacI promoter: lacI
   3211..3490    -  CDS            TcR (fragment): tetracycline efflux protein; tet; confers resistance to tetracycline
   3512..3530    +  promoter       T7 promoter: promoter for bacteriophage T7 RNA polymerase
   3531..3555    +  protein_bind   lac operator: The lac repressor binds to the lac operator to inhibit transcription in E. coli. This inhibition can be relieved by adding lactose or isopropyl-β-D-thiogalactopyranoside (IPTG). lac repressor encoded by lacI
   3571..3591    +  RBS            RBS: efficient ribosome binding site from bacteriophage T7 gene 10 (Olins and Rangwala, 1989)
   3598..4749    +  CDS            ADHX_CAEEL: Experimental evidence at protein level: Swiss-Prot protein existence level 1. Class-III ADH is remarkably ineffective in oxidizing ethanol, but it readily catalyzes the oxidation of long-chain primary alcohols and the oxidation of S-(hydroxymethyl) glutathione (By similarity). Plays a role in the calcium flux to the cytoplasm in the ASJ sensory neurons upon removal of a nitric oxide stimulus (PubMed:30014846). From Caenorhabditis elegans.
   4756..4773    +  CDS            9xHis (fragment): 9xHis affinity tag
   4783..4832    +  CDS            SET1 (fragment): solubility-enhancement tag derived from T7 phage gene 10B
   4840..4887    +  terminator     T7 terminator: transcription terminator for bacteriophage T7 RNA polymerase
   4924..5352    +  rep_origin     f1 ori (sequence partly withheld): f1 bacteriophage origin of replication; arrow indicates direction of (+) strand synthesis
   5405..5509    +  promoter       AmpR promoter: bla
   5510..6370    +  CDS            AmpR: β-lactamase; bla; confers resistance to ampicillin, carbenicillin, and related antibiotics
>Addgene plasmid #224150 | ADH5_KG | addgene full sequence | sequence record 444363 | Addgene NGS Result
CCCCGTAGAAAAGATCAAAGGATCTTCTTGAGATCCTTTTTTTCTGCGCGTAATCTGCTGCTTGCAAACA
AAAAAACCACCGCTACCAGCGGTGGTTTGTTTGCCGGATCAAGAGCTACCAACTCTTTTTCCGAAGGTAA
CTGGCTTCAGCAGAGCGCAGATACCAAATACTGTCCTTCTAGTGTAGCCGTAGTTAGGCCACCACTTCAA
GAACTCTGTAGCACCGCCTACATACCTCGCTCTGCTAATCCTGTTACCAGTGGCTGCTGCCAGTGGCGAT
AAGTCGTGTCTTACCGGGTTGGACTCAAGACGATAGTTACCGGATAAGGCGCAGCGGTCGGGCTGAACGG
GGGGTTCGTGCACACAGCCCAGCTTGGAGCGAACGACCTACACCGAACTGAGATACCTACAGCGTGAGCT
ATGAGAAAGCGCCACGCTTCCCGAAGGGAGAAAGGCGGACAGGTATCCGGTAAGCGGCAGGGTCGGAACA
GGAGAGCGCACGAGGGAGCTTCCAGGGGGAAACGCCTGGTATCTTTATAGTCCTGTCGGGTTTCGCCACC
TCTGACTTGAGCGTCGATTTTTGTGATGCTCGTCAGGGGGGCGGAGCCTATGGAAAAACGCCAGCAACGC
GGCCTTTTTACGGTTCCTGGCCTTTTGCTGGCCTTTTGCTCACATGTTCTTTCCTGCGTTATCCCCTGAT
TCTGTGGATAACCGTATTACCGCCTTTGAGTGAGCTGATACCGCTCGCCGCAGCCGAACGACCGAGCGCA
GCGAGTCAGTGAGCGAGGAAGCGGAAGAGCGCCTGATGCGGTATTTTCTCCTTACGCATCTGTGCGGTAT
TTCACACCGCAATGGTGCACTCTCAGTACAATCTGCTCTGATGCCGCATAGTTAAGCCAGTATACACTCC
GCTATCGCTACGTGACTGGGTCATGGCTGCGCCCCGACACCCGCCAACACCCGCTGACGCGCCCTGACGG
GCTTGTCTGCTCCCGGCATCCGCTTACAGACAAGCTGTGACCGTCTCCGGGAGCTGCATGTGTCAGAGGT
TTTCACCGTCATCACCGAAACGCGCGAGGCAGCTGCGGTAAAGCTCATCAGCGTGGTCGTGAAGCGATTC
ACAGATGTCTGCCTGTTCATCCGCGTCCAGCTCGTTGAGTTTCTCCAGAAGCGTTAATGTCTGGCTTCTG
ATAAAGCGGGCCATGTTAAGGGCGGTTTTTTCCTGTTTGGTCACTGATGCCTCCGTGTAAGGGGGATTTC
TGTTCATGGGGGTAATGATACCGATGAAACGAGAGAGGATGCTCACGATACGGGTTACTGATGATGAACA
TGCCCGGTTACTGGAACGTTGTGAGGGTAAACAACTGGCGGTATGGATGCGGCGGGACCAGAGAAAAATC
ACTCAGGGTCAATGCCAGCGCTTCGTTAATACAGATGTAGGTGTTCCACAGGGTAGCCAGCAGCATCCTG
CGATGCAGATCCGGAACATAATGGTGCAGGGCGCTGACTTCCGCGTTTCCAGACTTTACGAAACACGGAA
ACCGAAGACCATTCATGTTGTTGCTCAGGTCGCAGACGTTTTGCAGCAGCAGTCGCTTCACGTTCGCTCG
CGTATCGGTGATTCATTCTGCTAACCAGTAAGGCAACCCCGCCAGCCTAGCCGGGTCCTCAACGACAGGA
GCACGATCATGCGCACCCGTGGGGCCGCCATGCCGGCGATAATGGCCTGCTTCTCGCCGAAACGTTTGGT
GGCGGGACCAGTGACGAAGGCTTGAGCGAGGGCGTGCAAGATTCCGAATACCGCAAGCGACAGGCCGATC
ATCGTCGCGCTCCAGCGAAAGCGGTCCTCGCCGAAAATGACCCAGAGCGCTGCCGGCACCTGTCCTACGA
GTTGCATGATAAAGAAGACAGTCATAAGTGCGGCGACGATAGTCATGCCCCGCGCCCACCGGAAGGAGCT
GACTGGGTTGAAGGCTCTCAAGGGCATCGGTCGAGATCCCGGTGCCTAATGAGTGAGCTAACTTACATTA
ATTGCGTTGCGCTCACTGCCCGCTTTCCAGTCGGGAAACCTGTCGTGCCAGCTGCATTAATGAATCGGCC
AACGCGCGGGGAGAGGCGGTTTGCGTATTGGGCGCCAGGGTGGTTTTTCTTTTCACCAGTGAGACGGGCA
ACAGCTGATTGCCCTTCACCGCCTGGCCCTGAGAGAGTTGCAGCAAGCGGTCCACGCTGGTTTGCCCCAG
CAGGCGAAAATCCTGTTTGATGGTGGTTAACGGCGGGATATAACATGAGCTGTCTTCGGTATCGTCGTAT
CCCACTACCGAGATATCCGCACCAACGCGCAGCCCGGACTCGGTAATGGCGCGCATTGCGCCCAGCGCCA
TCTGATCGTTGGCAACCAGCATCGCAGTGGGAACGATGCCCTCATTCAGCATTTGCATGGTTTGTTGAAA
ACCGGACATGGCACTCCAGTCGCCTTCCCGTTCCGCTATCGGCTGAATTTGATTGCGAGTGAGATATTTA
TGCCAGCCAGCCAGACGCAGACGCGCCGAGACAGAACTTAATGGGCCCGCTAACAGCGCGATTTGCTGGT
GACCCAATGCGACCAGATGCTCCACGCCCAGTCGCGTACCGTCTTCATGGGAGAAAATAATACTGTTGAT
GGGTGTCTGGTCAGAGACATCAAGAAATAACGCCGGAACATTAGTGCAGGCAGCTTCCACAGCAATGGCA
TCCTGGTCATCCAGCGGATAGTTAATGATCAGCCCACTGACGCGTTGCGCGAGAAGATTGTGCACCGCCG
CTTTACAGGCTTCGACGCCGCTTCGTTCTACCATCGACACCACCACGCTGGCACCCAGTTGATCGGCGCG
AGATTTAATCGCCGCGACAATTTGCGACGGCGCGTGCAGGGCCAGACTGGAGGTGGCAACGCCAATCAGC
AACGACTGTTTGCCCGCCAGTTGTTGTGCCACGCGGTTGGGAATGTAATTCAGCTCCGCCATCGCCGCTT
CCACTTTTTCCCGCGTTTTCGCAGAAACGTGGCTGGCCTGGTTCACCACGCGGGAAACGGTCTGATAAGA
GACACCGGCATACTCTGCGACATCGTATAACGTTACTGGTTTCACATTCACCACCCTGAATTGACTCTCT
TCCGGGCGCTATCATGCCATACCGCGAAAGGTTTTGCGCCATTCGATGGTGTCCGGGATCTCGACGCTCT
CCCTTATGCGACTCCTGCATTAGGAAGCAGCCCAGTAGTAGGTTGAGGCCGTTGAGCACCGCCGCCGCAA
GGAATGGTGCATGCAAGGAGATGGCGCCCAACAGTCCCCCGGCCACGGGGCCTGCCACCATACCCACGCC
GAAACAAGCGCTCATGAGCCCGAAGTGGCGAGCCCGATCTTCCCCATCGGTGATGTCGGCGATATAGGCG
CCAGCAACCGCACCTGTGGCGCCGGTGATGCCGGCCACGATGCGTCCGGCGTAGAGGATCGAGATCTCGA
TCCCGCGAAATTAATACGACTCACTATAGGGGAATTGTGAGCGGATAACAATTCCCCTCTAGTAATAATT
TTGTTTAACTTTAAGAAGGAGGTCTAGATGAGCTCCACCGCTGGACAGGTTATCAACTGCAAGGCAGCCG
TCGCCTGGAGCGCAAAAGCTCCACTCTCGATTGAGACGATCCAAGTGGCTCCACCGAAAGCCCACGAAGT
TCGAGTGAAAATCCTCTACACCGCAGTCTGCCACACGGACGCCTACACCCTCGACGGACACGATCCGGAA
GGTCTCTTCCCTGTCGTCTTGGGACATGAAGGGTCTGGAATTGTCGAGAGCGTCGGAGAAGGAGTCACAG
GATTTGCTCCAGGAGATCACGTCGTTCCGCTCTACGTTCCTCAGTGCAAAGAATGTGAATATTGCAAGAA
TCCAAAGACGAATCTGTGTCAAAAGATCAGAATCTCGCAGGGAAATGGATTTATGCCCGATGGTTCATCG
AGATTCACATGCAACGGAAAGCAGTTGTTCCATTTTATGGGATGCTCCACGTTCAGTGAATACACTGTTG
TGGCCGACATCTCACTGTGCAAAGTGAATCCAGAAGCTCCGCTCGAGAAGGTTTCGCTTTTGGGATGTGG
AATTTCAACTGGATACGGAGCCGTGCTGAACACGTGCAAAGTGGAAGAAGGGAGTACTGTAGCCGTATGG
GGACTCGGTGCAGTCGGATTGGCCGTTATCATGGGCGCAAAGGCTGCCGGAGCCAAGAAAATCGTCGGAA
TCGACCTGATCGAGTCGAAATTCGAGTCGGCCAAATTCTTCGGAGCCACCGAATGCATCAATCCGAAGAG
TGTTGAGCTTCCTGAGGGGAAGAGCTTCCAAGCATGGCTCGTGGAGCAATTTGACGGAGGATTTGACTAC
ACTTTTGAGTGTATTGGAAATGTGCACACAATGCGCCAAGCCCTCGAAGCCGCCCACAAAGGATGGGGAG
TCTCGTGTATCATCGGAGTCGCCGGAGCCGGCCAAGAGATCGCCACCCGTCCATTCCAACTTGTCACCGG
GCGCACGTGGAAGGGAACCGCATTCGGCGGATGGAAATCCGTGGAAAGTGTGCCGAGACTCGTCGACGAC
TACATGAACAAGAAGCTGCTCATCGATGAATTCATTACTCATCGCTGGAACATTGACGATATCAATACGG
CGTTCGATGTTCTTCACAAGGGAGAGAGTCTGCGGTCGGTGCTGGCGTTCGAGAAAATACTCGAGCACCA
CCACCACCACCACTGAGATCCGGCTGCTAACAAAGCCCGAAAGGAAGCTGAGTTGGCTGCTGCCACCGCT
GAGCAATAACTAGCATAACCCCTTGGGGCCTCTAAACGGGTCTTGAGGGGTTTTTTGCTGAAAGGAGGAA
CTATATCCGGATTGGCGAATGGG
[124 nt withheld, positions 4924-5047]
C
[91 nt withheld, positions 5049-5139]
A
[49 nt withheld, positions 5141-5189]
CCTTTGACGTTGGAGTCCACGTTCTTT
[37 nt withheld, positions 5217-5253]
ACCCTATCTCGGTCTATTCTTTTGATTTATAAGGGATTTTGCCGATTTCGGCCTATTGGTTAAAAAATGA
GCTGATTTAACAAAAATTTAACGCGAATTTTAACAAAATATTAACGCTTACAATTTAGGTGGCACTTTTC
GGGGAAATGTGCGCGGAACCCCTATTTGTTTATTTTTCTAAATACATTCAAATATGTATCCGCTCATGAG
ACAATAACCCTGATAAATGCTTCAATAATATTGAAAAAGGAAGAGTATGAGTATTCAACATTTCCGTGTC
GCCCTTATTCCCTTTTTTGCGGCATTTTGCCTTCCTGTTTTTGCTCACCCAGAAACGCTGGTGAAAGTAA
AAGATGCTGAAGATCAGTTGGGTGCACGAGTGGGTTACATCGAACTGGATCTCAACAGCGGTAAGATCCT
TGAGAGTTTTCGCCCCGAAGAACGTTTTCCAATGATGAGCACTTTTAAAGTTCTGCTATGTGGCGCGGTA
TTATCCCGTATTGACGCCGGGCAAGAGCAACTCGGTCGCCGCATACACTATTCTCAGAATGACTTGGTTG
AGTACTCACCAGTCACAGAAAAGCATCTTACGGATGGCATGACAGTAAGAGAATTATGCAGTGCTGCCAT
AACCATGAGTGATAACACTGCGGCCAACTTACTTCTGACAACGATCGGAGGACCGAAGGAGCTAACCGCT
TTTTTGCACAACATGGGGGATCATGTAACTCGCCTTGATCGTTGGGAACCGGAGCTGAATGAAGCCATAC
CAAACGACGAGCGTGACACCACGATGCCTGCAGCAATGGCAACAACGTTGCGCAAACTATTAACTGGCGA
ACTACTTACTCTAGCTTCCCGGCAACAATTAATAGACTGGATGGAGGCGGATAAAGTTGCAGGACCACTT
CTGCGCTCGGCCCTTCCGGCTGGCTGGTTTATTGCTGATAAATCTGGAGCCGGTGAGCGTGGGTCTCGCG
GTATCATTGCAGCACTGGGGCCAGATGGTAAGCCCTCCCGTATCGTAGTTATCTACACGACGGGGAGTCA
GGCAACTATGGATGAACGAAATAGACAGATCGCTGAGATAGGTGCCTCACTGATTAAGCATTGGTAACTG
TCAGACCAAGTTTACTCATATATACTTTAGATTGATTTAAAACTTCATTTTTAATTTAAAAGGATCTAGG
TGAAGATCCTTTTTGATAATCTCATGACCAAAATCCCTTAACGTGAGTTTTCGTTCCACTGAGCGTCAGA
